>Addgene plasmid #67013 | pMAL-c5X-ELP[V-60] | depositor full sequence | sequence record 119957 | pMAL-c5X-ELP[V-60] sequence 6554 bps
CCGACACCATCGAATGGTGCAAAACCTTTCGCGGTATGGCATGATAGCGCCCGGAAGAGAGTCAATTCAG
GGTGGTGAATGTGAAACCAGTAACGTTATACGATGTCGCAGAGTATGCCGGTGTCTCTTATCAGACCGTT
TCCCGCGTGGTGAACCAGGCCAGCCACGTTTCTGCGAAAACGCGGGAAAAAGTGGAAGCGGCGATGGCGG
AGCTGAATTACATTCCCAACCGCGTGGCACAACAACTGGCGGGCAAACAGTCGTTGCTGATTGGCGTTGC
CACCTCCAGTCTGGCCCTGCACGCGCCGTCGCAAATTGTCGCGGCGATTAAATCTCGCGCCGATCAACTG
GGTGCCAGCGTGGTGGTGTCGATGGTAGAACGAAGCGGCGTCGAAGCCTGTAAAGCGGCGGTGCACAATC
TTCTCGCGCAACGCGTCAGTGGGCTGATCATTAACTATCCGCTGGATGACCAGGATGCCATTGCTGTGGA
AGCTGCCTGCACTAATGTTCCGGCGTTATTTCTTGATGTCTCTGACCAGACACCCATCAACAGTATTATT
TTCTCCCATGAAGACGGTACGCGACTGGGCGTGGAGCATCTGGTCGCATTGGGTCACCAGCAAATCGCGC
TGTTAGCGGGCCCATTAAGTTCTGTCTCGGCGCGTCTGCGTCTGGCTGGCTGGCATAAATATCTCACTCG
CAATCAAATTCAGCCGATAGCGGAACGGGAAGGCGACTGGAGTGCCATGTCCGGTTTTCAACAAACCATG
CAAATGCTGAATGAGGGCATCGTTCCCACTGCGATGCTGGTTGCCAACGATCAGATGGCGCTGGGCGCAA
TGCGCGCCATTACCGAGTCCGGGCTGCGCGTTGGTGCGGATATTTCGGTAGTGGGATACGACGATACCGA
AGACAGCTCATGTTATATCCCGCCGTTAACCACCATCAAACAGGATTTTCGCCTGCTGGGGCAAACCAGC
GTGGACCGCTTGCTGCAACTCTCTCAGGGCCAGGCGGTGAAGGGCAATCAGCTGTTGCCCGTCTCACTGG
TGAAAAGAAAAACCACCCTGGCGCCCAATACGCAAACCGCCTCTCCCCGCGCGTTGGCCGATTCATTAAT
GCAGCTGGCACGACAGGTTTCCCGACTGGAAAGCGGGCAGTGAGCGCAACGCAATTAATGTAAGTTAGCT
CACTCATTAGGCACAATTCTCATGTTTGACAGCTTATCATCGACTGCACGGTGCACCAATGCTTCTGGCG
TCAGGCAGCCATCGGAAGCTGTGGTATGGCTGTGCAGGTCGTAAATCACTGCATAATTCGTGTCGCTCAA
GGCGCACTCCCGTTCTGGATAATGTTTTTTGCGCCGACATCATAACGGTTCTGGCAAATATTCTGAAATG
AGCTGTTGACAATTAATCATCGGCTCGTATAATGTGTGGAATTGTGAGCGGATAACAATTTCACACAGGA
AACAGCCAGTCCGTTTAGGTGTTTTCACGAGCAATTGACCAACAAGGACCATAGATTATGAAAATCGAAG
AAGGTAAACTGGTAATCTGGATTAACGGCGATAAAGGCTATAACGGTCTCGCTGAAGTCGGTAAGAAATT
CGAGAAAGATACCGGAATTAAAGTCACCGTTGAGCATCCGGATAAACTGGAAGAGAAATTCCCACAGGTT
GCGGCAACTGGCGATGGCCCTGACATTATCTTCTGGGCACACGACCGCTTTGGTGGCTACGCTCAATCTG
GCCTGTTGGCTGAAATCACCCCGGACAAAGCGTTCCAGGACAAGCTGTATCCGTTTACCTGGGATGCCGT
ACGTTACAACGGCAAGCTGATTGCTTACCCGATCGCTGTTGAAGCGTTATCGCTGATTTATAACAAAGAT
CTGCTGCCGAACCCGCCAAAAACCTGGGAAGAGATCCCGGCGCTGGATAAAGAACTGAAAGCGAAAGGTA
AGAGCGCGCTGATGTTCAACCTGCAAGAACCGTACTTCACCTGGCCGCTGATTGCTGCTGACGGGGGTTA
TGCGTTCAAGTATGAAAACGGCAAGTACGACATTAAAGACGTGGGCGTGGATAACGCTGGCGCGAAAGCG
GGTCTGACCTTCCTGGTTGACCTGATTAAAAACAAACACATGAATGCAGACACCGATTACTCCATCGCAG
AAGCTGCCTTTAATAAAGGCGAAACAGCGATGACCATCAACGGCCCGTGGGCATGGTCCAACATCGACAC
CAGCAAAGTGAATTATGGTGTAACGGTACTGCCGACCTTCAAGGGTCAACCATCCAAACCGTTCGTTGGC
GTGCTGAGCGCAGGTATTAACGCCGCCAGTCCGAACAAAGAGCTGGCAAAAGAGTTCCTCGAAAACTATC
TGCTGACTGATGAAGGTCTGGAAGCGGTTAATAAAGACAAACCGCTGGGTGCCGTAGCGCTGAAGTCTTA
CGAGGAAGAGTTGGTGAAAGATCCGCGTATTGCCGCCACTATGGAAAACGCCCAGAAAGGTGAAATCATG
CCGAACATCCCGCAGATGTCCGCTTTCTGGTATGCCGTGCGTACTGCGGTGATCAACGCCGCCAGCGGTC
GTCAGACTGTCGATGAAGCCCTGAAAGACGCGCAGACTAATTCGAGCTCGAACAACAACAACAATAACAA
TAACAACAACCTCGGGATCGAAGGCAGGTCTTCCGGTGGCGTTGGGGTACCCGGGGTAGGTGTTCCCGGT
GTTGGAGTTCCCGGGGTCGGTGTCCCAGGGGTCGGAGTGCCTGGCGTGGGTGTACCCGGTGTCGGGGTTC
CAGGTGTCGGTGTGCCTGGAGTAGGTGTCCCTGGCGTTGGCGTCCCAGGAGTGGGCGTCCCTGGGGTTGG
TGTTCCTGGAGTTGGCGTACCGGGGGTGGGGGTACCTGGAGTGGGAGTGCCGGGTGTTGGTGTGCCCGGT
GTGGGTGTCCCCGGAGTTGGGGTTCCTGGTGTTGGCGTGCCTGGTGTCGGCGTTCCGGGTGTGGGGGTCC
CTGGTGTGGGCGTTCCCGGCGTAGGTGTACCGGGTGTCGGAGTTCCGGGAGTAGGCGTACCTGGGGTCGG
GGTACCGGGCGTTGGTGTACCAGGAGTTGGAGTGCCAGGCGTCGGAGTACCCGGAGTCGGAGTCCCGGGT
GTAGGTGTGCCGGGGGTTGGCGTTCCTGGGGTGGGCGTACCAGGGGTGGGAGTACCTGGTGTAGGCGTGC
CAGGTGTGGGAGTTCCTGGCGTCGGTGTTCCGGGCGTAGGGGTGCCTGGGGTAGGGGTACCAGGTGTTGG
GGTGCCGGGAATGGGTGTTCCAGGCGTGGGGGTGCCCGGGGTTGGGGTCCCAGGTGTAGGGGTCCCCGGG
GTGGGTGTGCCAGGAGTCGGGGTGCCAGGGGTTGGAGTACCAGGCGTTGGAGTCCCTGGAGTCGGCGTAC
CCGGCGTGGGAGTCCCAGGCGTAGGCGTCCCCGGTGTAGGAGTACCGGGAGTTGGTGTCCCGGGAGTCGG
TGTACCTGGCGTAGGAGTTCCAGGGGTAGGCGTTCCAGGAGTAGGAGTGCCCGGAGTAGGGGTTCCCGGA
GTGGGGGTTCCGGGGGTAGGAGTCCCCGGCTCGGGACATCATCACCACCATCATTAATAATGAAAGCTTC
AAATAAAACGAAAGGCTCAGTCGAAAGACTGGGCCTTTCGTTTTATCTGTTGTTTGTCGGTGAACGCTCT
CCTGAGTAGGACAAATCCGCCGGGAGCGGATTTGAACGTTGCGAAGCAACGGCCCGGAGGGTGGCGGGCA
GGACGCCCGCCATAAACTGCCAGGCATCAAATTAAGCAGAAGGCCATCCTGACGGATGGCCTTTTTGCGT
TTCTACAAACTCTTTCGGTCCGTTGTTTATTTTTCTAAATACATTCAAATATGTATCCGCTCATGAGACA
ATAACCCTGATAAATGCTTCAATAATATTGAAAAAGGAAGAGTATGAGTATTCAACATTTCCGTGTCGCC
CTTATTCCCTTTTTTGCGGCATTTTGCCTTCCTGTTTTTGCTCACCCAGAAACGCTGGTGAAAGTAAAAG
ATGCTGAAGATCAGTTGGGTGCACGAGTGGGTTACATCGAACTGGATCTCAACAGCGGTAAGATCCTTGA
GAGTTTTCGCCCCGAAGAACGTTTCCCAATGATGAGCACTTTTAAAGTTCTGCTATGTGGCGCGGTATTA
TCCCGTGTTGACGCCGGGCAAGAGCAACTCGGTCGCCGCATACACTATTCTCAGAATGACTTGGTTGAGT
ACTCACCAGTCACAGAAAAGCATCTTACGGATGGCATGACAGTAAGAGAATTATGCAGTGCTGCCATAAC
CATGAGTGATAACACTGCGGCCAACTTACTTCTGACAACGATCGGAGGACCGAAGGAGCTAACCGCTTTT
TTGCACAACATGGGGGATCATGTAACTCGCCTTGATCGTTGGGAACCGGAGCTGAATGAAGCCATACCAA
ACGACGAGCGTGACACCACGATGCCTGTAGCAATGGCAACAACGTTGCGCAAACTATTAACTGGCGAACT
ACTTACTCTAGCTTCCCGGCAACAATTAATAGACTGGATGGAGGCGGATAAAGTTGCAGGACCACTTCTG
CGCTCGGCCCTTCCGGCTGGCTGGTTTATTGCTGATAAATCTGGAGCCGGTGAGCGTGGGTCTCGCGGTA
TCATTGCAGCACTGGGGCCAGATGGTAAGCCCTCCCGTATCGTAGTTATCTACACGACGGGGAGTCAGGC
AACTATGGATGAACGAAATAGACAGATCGCTGAGATAGGTGCCTCACTGATTAAGCATTGGTAACTGTCA
GACCAAGTTTACTCATATATACTTTAGATTGATTTCCTTAGGACTGAGCGTCAACCCCGTAGAAAAGATC
AAAGGATCTTCTTGAGATCCTTTTTTTCTGCGCGTAATCTGCTGCTTGCAAACAAAAAAACCACCGCTAC
CAGCGGTGGTTTGTTTGCCGGATCAAGAGCTACCAACTCTTTTTCCGAAGGTAACTGGCTTCAGCAGAGC
GCAGATACCAAATACTGTCCTTCTAGTGTAGCCGTAGTTAGGCCACCACTTCAAGAACTCTGTAGCACCG
CCTACATACCTCGCTCTGCTAATCCTGTTACCAGTGGCTGCTGCCAGTGGCGATAAGTCGTGTCTTACCG
GGTTGGACTCAAGACGATAGTTACCGGATAAGGCGCAGCGGTCGGGCTGAACGGGGGGTTCGTGCACACA
GCCCAGCTTGGAGCGAACGACCTACACCGAACTGAGATACCTACAGCGTGAGCTATGAGAAAGCGCCACG
CTTCCCGAAGGGAGAAAGGCGGACAGGTATCCGGTAAGCGGCAGGGTCGGAACAGGAGAGCGCACGAGGG
AGCTTCCAGGGGGAAACGCCTGGTATCTTTATAGTCCTGTCGGGTTTCGCCACCTCTGACTTGAGCGTCG
ATTTTTGTGATGCTCGTCAGGGGGGCGGAGCCTATGGAAAAACGCCAGCAACGCGGCCTTTTTACGGTTC
CTGGCCTTTTGCTGGCCTTTTGCTCACATGTTCTTTCCTGCGTTATCCCCTGATTCTGTGGATAACCGTA
TTACCGCCTTTGAGTGAGCTGATACCGCTCGCCGCAGCCGAACGACCGAGCGCAGCGAGTCAGTGAGCGA
GGAAGCGGAAGAGCGCCTGATGCGGTATTTTCTCCTTACGCATCTGTGCGGTATTTCACACCGCATATAA
GGTGCACTGTGACTGGGTCATGGCTGCGCCCCGACACCCGCCAACACCCGCTGACGCGCCCTGACGGGCT
TGTCTGCTCCCGGCATCCGCTTACAGACAAGCTGTGACCGTCTCCGGGAGCTGCATGTGTCAGAGGTTTT
CACCGTCATCACCGAAACGCGCGAGGCAGCTGCGGTAAAGCTCATCAGCGTGGTCGTGCAGCGATTCACA
GATGTCTGCCTGTTCATCCGCGTCCAGCTCGTTGAGTTTCTCCAGAAGCGTTAATGTCTGGCTTCTGATA
AAGCGGGCCATGTTAAGGGCGGTTTTTTCCTGTTTGGTCACTGATGCCTCCGTGTAAGGGGGATTTCTGT
TCATGGGGGTAATGATACCGATGAAACGAGAGAGGATGCTCACGATACGGGTTACTGATGATGAACATGC
CCGGTTACTGGAACGTTGTGAGGGTAAACAACTGGCGGTATGGATGCGGCGGGACCAGAGAAAAATCACT
CAGGGTCAATGCCAGCGCTTCGTTAATACAGATGTAGGTGTTCCACAGGGTAGCCAGCAGCATCCTGCGA
TGCAGATCCGGAACATAATGGTGCAGGGCGCTGACTTCCGCGTTTCCAGACTTTACGAAACACGGAAACC
GAAGACCATTCATGTTGTTGCTCAGGTCGCAGACGTTTTGCAGCAGCAGTCGCTTCACGTTCGCTCGCGT
ATCGGTGATTCATTCTGCTAACCAGTAAGGCAACCCCGCCAGCCTAGCCGGGTCCTCAACGACAGGAGCA
CGATCATGCGCACCCGTGGCCAGGACCCAACGCTGCCCGAAATT
Features (pLannotate 1.2.2; 16 found; start..end, strand, type, name):
      3..80      +  promoter       lacIq promoter: lacI (mutant); In the lacIq allele, a single base change in the promoter boosts expression of the lacI gene about 10-fold.
     81..1163    +  CDS            lacI: lac repressor; lacI; The lac repressor binds to the lac operator to inhibit transcription in E. coli. This inhibition can be relieved by adding lactose or isopropyl-β-D-thiogalactopyranoside (IPTG).
   1176..1197    +  protein_bind   CAP binding site: CAP binding activates transcription in the presence of cAMP. E. coli catabolite activator protein
   1216..1233    +  promoter       tet promoter (fragment): E. coli promoter for tetracycline efflux protein gene
   1406..1434    +  promoter       tac promoter: strong E. coli promoter; hybrid between the trp and lac UV5 promoters
   1442..1458    +  protein_bind   lac operator: The lac repressor binds to the lac operator to inhibit transcription in E. coli. This inhibition can be relieved by adding lactose or isopropyl-β-D-thiogalactopyranoside (IPTG). lac repressor encoded by lacI
   1528..2628    +  CDS            MBP: maltose binding protein from E. coli; malE (mutated); This version of the gene does not encode a signal sequence, so MBP will remain in the cytosol.
   3640..3726    +  terminator     rrnB T1 terminator: Escherichia coli rrnB; transcription terminator T1 from the E. coli rrnB gene
   3818..3845    +  terminator     rrnB T2 terminator: transcription terminator T2 from the E. coli rrnB gene
   3892..3963    +  promoter       AmpR promoter: bla
   3964..4824    +  CDS            AmpR: β-lactamase; bla; confers resistance to ampicillin, carbenicillin, and related antibiotics
   4912..5500    +  rep_origin     ori: high-copy-number ColE1/pMB1/pBR322/pUC origin of replication
   5686..5738    -  misc_feature   bom (fragment): basis of mobility region from pBR322
   5749..5768    -  misc_feature   bom (fragment): basis of mobility region from pBR322
   5870..6061    -  CDS            rop: Rop protein, which maintains plasmids at low copy number; rop
   6078..6458    +  CDS            YPB1_ECOLX: Protein predicted: Swiss-Prot protein existence level 4. From Escherichia coli.
