[The description below was written by a language model from this plasmid's Addgene catalogue record and pLannotate feature annotations shown in this document.]
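Description:
pMAL-c5X-ELP[V-60] is a bacterial expression plasmid built on the pMAL-c5X backbone for producing a synthetic elastin-like polypeptide, ELP[V-60], as a fusion to maltose-binding protein in E. coli. The depositor's full sequence is 6,554 nt. It replicates from a ColE1/pMB1-type origin accompanied by the rop gene and pBR322 bom fragments. Rop keeps plasmid numbers down, which is consistent with the catalogue listing of low copy even though the generic origin annotation reads high-copy. Selection is by ampicillin through the bla gene under its own promoter.

Expression is driven by the tac promoter, a strong trp/lac hybrid, followed by a lac operator. The plasmid also carries lacI under the lacIq promoter, so the repressor is abundant and transcription stays off until it is relieved with IPTG. The annotated MBP coding sequence is the malE version lacking a signal peptide, so the fusion remains in the cytosol. According to the record, a Factor Xa cleavage site lies between MBP and the ELP, allowing removal of the carrier, and a His6 tag sits at the C terminus.

The feature table does not annotate the ELP, the Factor Xa site or the His tag. They presumably lie in the roughly 1 kb unannotated stretch between the end of MBP and the rrnB T1 and T2 terminators that close the transcription unit. The insert was introduced by Gibson assembly. The associated publication concerns codon scrambling to enable synthesis and amplification of highly repetitive protein genes, so this construct likely serves as an expression test case for such a gene, with MBP and His6 available as handles for affinity purification.
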