Addgene plasmid #67013: pMAL-c5X-ELP[V-60]
Purpose: Expresses malE-ELP[V-60] in E. coli
Depositing lab: Ashutosh Chilkoti. Depositing organization: Duke University. Publication: Combinatorial codon scrambling enables scalable gene synthesis and amplification of repetitive proteins. Tang NC, Chilkoti A. Nat Mater. 2016 Jan 4. doi: 10.1038/nmat4521. PubMed 26726995.
Backbone
  Vector backbone: pMAL-c5X
  Backbone manufacturer: New England Biolabs
  Backbone size w/o insert (bp): 5677
  Vector type: Bacterial Expression
Growth in bacteria
  Bacterial resistance: Ampicillin, 100 μg/mL
  Growth temperature: 30°C
  Growth strain: DH5alpha
  Copy number: Low Copy
Gene/Insert
  Gene/Insert name: malE-ELP[V-60]
  Species: Synthetic
  Promoter: tac
  Tag / fusion protein: malE-Factor Xa (N terminal on backbone); His6 (C terminal on backbone)
  Cloning method: Gibson Cloning
  Sequencing primers: 5′ GGTCGTCAGACTGTCGATGAAGCC; 3′ TGTCCTACTCAGGAGAGCGTTCAC
Terms and licenses: Academic/Nonprofit Terms; Industry Terms: Not Available to Industry
How to cite: pMAL-c5X-ELP[V-60] was a gift from Ashutosh Chilkoti (Addgene plasmid # 67013 ; http://n2t.net/addgene:67013 ; RRID:Addgene_67013)
