>Addgene plasmid #67013 | pMAL-c5X-ELP[V-60] | addgene partial sequence | sequence record 118483 | Amp-R 5'-ATAATACCGCGCCACATAGC-3'
AAAACTCTCAAGGATCTTACCGCTGTTGAGATCCAGTTCGATGTAACCCACTCGTGCACCCAACTGATCT
TCAGCATCTTTTACTTTCACCAGCGTTTCTGGGTGAGCAAAAACAGGAAGGCAAAATGCCGCAAAAAAGG
GAATAAGGGCGACACGGAAATGTTGAATACTCATACTCTTCCTTTTTCAATATTATTGAAGCATTTATCA
GGGTTATTGTCTCATGAGCGGATACATATTTGAATGTATTTAGAAAAATAAACAACGGACCGAAAGAGTT
TGTAGAAACGCAAAAAGGCCATCCGTCAGGATGGCCTTCTGCTTAATTTGATGCCTGGCAGTTTATGGCG
GGCGTCCTGCCCGCCACCCTCCGGGCCGTTGCTTCGCAACGTTCAAATCCGCTCCCGGCGGATTTGTCCT
ACTCAGGAGAGCGTTCACCGACAAACAACAGATAAAACGAAAGGCCCAGTCTTTCGACTGAGCCTTTCGT
TTTATTTGAAGCTTTCATTATTAATGATGGTGGTGATGATGTCCCGAGCCGGGGACTCCTACCCCCGGAA
CCCCCACTCCGGGAACCCCTACTCCGGGCACTCCTACTCCTGGAACGCCTACCCCTGGAACTCCTACGCC
AGGTACACCGACTCCCGGGACACCAACTCCCGGT
