>Addgene plasmid #67013 | pMAL-c5X-ELP[V-60] | addgene partial sequence | sequence record 119956 | MBP-F 5'-GATGAAGCCCTGAAAGACGCGCAG-3'
ATAACAATAACAACAACCTCGGGATCGAAGGCAGGTCTTCCGGTGGCGTTGGGGTACCCGGGGTAGGTGT
TCCCGGTGTTGGAGTTCCCGGGGTCGGTGTCCCAGGGGTCGGAGTGCCTGGCGTGGGTGTACCCGGTGTC
GGGGTTCCAGGTGTCGGTGTGCCTGGAGTAGGTGTCCCTGGCGTTGGCGTCCCAGGAGTGGGCGTCCCTG
GGGTTGGTGTTCCTGGAGTTGGCGTACCGGGGGTGGGGGTACCTGGAGTGGGAGTGCCGGGTGTTGGTGT
GCCCGGTGTGGGTGTCCCCGGAGTTGGGGTTCCTGGTGTTGGCGTGCCTGGTGTCGGCGTTCCGGGTGTG
GGGGTCCCTGGTGTGGGCGTTCCCGGCGTAGGTGTACCGGGTGTCGGAGTTCCGGGAGTAGGCGTACCTG
GGGTCGGGGTACCGGGCGTTGGTGTACCAGGAGTTGGAGTGCCAGGCGTCGGAGTACCCGGAGTCGGAGT
CCCGGGTGTAGGTGTGCCGGGGGTTGGCGTTCCTGGGGTGGGCGTACCAGGGGTGGGAGTACCTGGTGTA
GGCGTGCCAGGTGTGGGAGTTCCTGGCGTCGGTGTTCCGGGCGTAGGGGTGCCTGGGGTAGGGGTACCAG
GTGTTGGGGTGCCGGGAATGGGTGTTCCAGGCGTGGGGGTGCCCGGGGTTGGGGTCCCAGGTGTAGGGGT
CCCCGGGGTGGGTGTGCCAGGA
